Addgene plasmid #205506: pDRF1-GW mKelly-T2A-mtq2
Purpose: Expression of mKelly-T2A-mtq2 in yeast
Depositing lab: Bas Teusink. Depositing organization: Vrije Universiteit Amsterdam. Publication: Side-by-Side Systematic Characterization of Novel FPs in Budding Yeast. Botman D, de Groot DH, Wehrens M, van Rossum K, Yska S, van der Kieft B, Albert V, Minghetti N, Goedhart J, Teusink B. ACS Synth Biol. 2026 Apr 1. doi: 10.1021/acssynbio.5c00676. PubMed 41919951.
Backbone
  Vector backbone: pDRF1-GW
  Vector type: Yeast Expression
Growth in bacteria
  Bacterial resistance: Ampicillin, 100 μg/mL
  Growth temperature: 37°C
  Growth strain: DH5alpha
  Copy number: High Copy
Gene/Insert
  Gene/Insert name: mKelly-T2A-mtq2
  Species: Synthetic
  Cloning method: Restriction Enzyme; 5′ cloning site unknown (unknown if destroyed); 3′ cloning site unknown (unknown if destroyed)
Terms and licenses: Academic/Nonprofit Terms; Industry Terms: Not Available to Industry
How to cite: pDRF1-GW mKelly-T2A-mtq2 was a gift from Bas Teusink (Addgene plasmid # 205506 ; http://n2t.net/addgene:205506 ; RRID:Addgene_205506)
