[The description below was written by a language model from this plasmid's Addgene catalogue record and pLannotate feature annotations shown in this document.]
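Description:
pDRF1-GW mKelly-T2A-mtq2 is an 8.4 kb yeast expression plasmid built on the Gateway-compatible pDRF1-GW backbone, a shuttle vector for Saccharomyces cerevisiae and E. coli. In bacteria it replicates from a high-copy ColE1/pUC-type origin and is selected through the β-lactamase (AmpR) gene. An f1 origin and remnants of the lac promoter/operator and lacZα region are also present as carry-over from the parental cloning vectors. In yeast it is maintained episomally by the 2μ origin, which gives multicopy propagation, and is selected by the URA3 marker under its own promoter, which complements uracil auxotrophy and can be counterselected with 5-FOA.

The synthetic insert sits between attB1 and attB2 sites, which mark the Gateway cassette position of the backbone, although the catalogue lists restriction cloning with unknown sites. It encodes a red fluorescent protein, annotated as mKelly2 (an Entacmaea quadricolor-derived monomer), followed by the cyan protein mTurquoise2. The short unannotated gap between the two coding regions corresponds to the T2A peptide named in the construct title. T2A causes ribosomal skipping, so the two proteins are produced separately from one transcript in roughly equimolar amounts. An ADH1 terminator lies downstream. The promoter driving the cassette is not identified in the feature table, which shows only small yeast genomic fragments upstream of attB1, and the catalogue entry does not name it either.

The associated work is a side-by-side characterization of fluorescent proteins in budding yeast. In that setting, co-expressed mTurquoise2 plausibly serves as an internal reference for normalizing mKelly signal, although the record states only expression in yeast.
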