Features (pLannotate 1.2.2; 26 found; start..end, strand, type, name):
      3..257     -  CDS            BRP1 (fragment): BRP1_YEAST - Protein predicted: Swiss-Prot protein existence level 4. From Saccharomyces cerevisiae (strain ATCC 204508 / S288c) (Baker's yeast).
    359..375     -  promoter       ARG4 promoter (fragment): S. cerevisiae ARG4
    480..563     +  CDS            YG007_YEAST: Protein predicted: Swiss-Prot protein existence level 4. From Saccharomyces cerevisiae (strain ATCC 204508 / S288c) (Baker's yeast).
    800..824     +  protein_bind   attB1: mutant version of attB; recombination site for the Gateway® BP reaction BP Clonase™
    831..1466    +  CDS            mKelly2: mKelly2 is a basic (constitutively fluorescent) red fluorescent protein published in 2018, derived from Entacmaea quadricolor. It is reported to be a rapidly-maturing monomer with moderate acid sensitivity.
   1548..2267    +  CDS            mTurquoise2: enhanced monomeric variant of CFP (Goedhart et al., 2012) mammalian codon-optimized
   2277..2301    -  protein_bind   attB2: mutant version of attB; recombination site for the Gateway® BP reaction BP Clonase™
   2329..2355    +  misc_feature   MCS (fragment): pBluescript multiple cloning site
   2364..2382    -  promoter       T7 promoter: promoter for bacteriophage T7 RNA polymerase
   2383..2526    +  CDS            ADH1 (fragment): ADH1_YEAST - Also known as ADC1. Experimental evidence at protein level: Swiss-Prot protein existence level 1. This isozyme preferentially catalyzes the conversion of primary unbranched alcohols to their corresponding aldehydes. Also shows activity toward secondary alcohols. From Saccharomyces cerevisiae (strain ATCC 204508 / S288c) (Baker's yeast).
   2530..2717    +  terminator     ADH1 terminator: S. cerevisiae ADH1; transcription terminator for the S. cerevisiae alcohol dehydrogenase 1 (ADH1) gene
   2725..2882    +  CDS            lacZα (fragment): LacZα fragment of β-galactosidase; lacZ fragment
   2888..2939    -  misc_feature   bom (fragment): basis of mobility region from pBR322
   2944..3027    +  CDS            RAF1 (fragment): RAF_YEAST - Experimental evidence at transcript level: Swiss-Prot protein existence level 2. Antagonizes transcriptional repression of recombinase FLP by REP1-REP2. May play a role in plasmid partitioning. From Saccharomyces cerevisiae (strain ATCC 204508 / S288c) (Baker's yeast).
   3181..4527    -  rep_origin     2μ ori: yeast 2μ plasmid origin of replication
   4532..4548    -  promoter       tet promoter (fragment): E. coli promoter for tetracycline efflux protein gene
   4638..5441    -  CDS            URA3: orotidine-5'-phosphate decarboxylase, required for uracil biosynthesis; S. cerevisiae URA3; yeast auxotrophic marker, counterselectable with 5-fluoroorotic acid (5-FOA)
   5442..5657    -  promoter       URA3 promoter: S. cerevisiae URA3
   5768..5872    +  promoter       AmpR promoter: bla
   5873..6733    +  CDS            AmpR: β-lactamase; bla; confers resistance to ampicillin, carbenicillin, and related antibiotics
   6904..7492    +  rep_origin     ori: high-copy-number ColE1/pMB1/pBR322/pUC origin of replication
   7675..7767    +  CDS            lacI (fragment): lac repressor; lacI; The lac repressor binds to the lac operator to inhibit transcription in E. coli. This inhibition can be relieved by adding lactose or isopropyl-β-D-thiogalactopyranoside (IPTG).
   7780..7801    +  protein_bind   CAP binding site: CAP binding activates transcription in the presence of cAMP. E. coli catabolite activator protein
   7816..7846    +  promoter       lac promoter: promoter for the E. coli lac operon
   7854..7870    +  protein_bind   lac operator: The lac repressor binds to the lac operator to inhibit transcription in E. coli. This inhibition can be relieved by adding lactose or isopropyl-β-D-thiogalactopyranoside (IPTG). lac repressor encoded by lacI
   7951..8379    -  rep_origin     f1 ori (sequence partly withheld): f1 bacteriophage origin of replication; arrow indicates direction of (+) strand synthesis
>Addgene plasmid #205506 | pDRF1-GW mKelly-T2A-mtq2 | addgene full sequence | sequence record 437725 | Addgene NGS Result
CAAGCTTCCTGAAACGGAGAAACATAAACAGGCATTGCTGGGATCACCCATACATCACTCTGTTTTGCCT
GACCTTTTCCGGTAATTTGAAAACAAACCCGGTCTCGAAGCGGAGATCCGGCGATAATTACCGCAGAAAT
AAACCCATACACGAGACGTAGAACCAGCCGCACATGGCCGGAGAAACTCCTGCGAGAATTTCGTAAACTC
GCGCGCATTGCATCTGTATTTCCTAATGCGGCACTTCCAGGCCTCGATCGAGACCGTTTATCCATTGCTT
TTTTGTTGTCTTTTTCCCTCGTTCACAGAAAGTCTGAAGAAGCTATAGTAGAACTATGAGCTTTTTTTGT
TTCTGTTTTCCTTTTTTTTTTTTTTACCTCTGTGGAAATTGTTACTCTCACACTCTTTAGTTCGTTTGTT
TGTTTTGTTTATTCCAATTATGACCGGTGACGAAACGTGGTCGATGGTGGGTACCGCTTATGCTCCCCTC
CATTAGTTTCGATTATATAAAAAGGCCAAATATTGTATTATTTTCAAATGTCCTATCATTATCGTCTAAC
ATCTAATTTCTCTTAAATTTTTTCTCTTTCTTTCCTATAACACCAATAGTGAAAATCTTTTTTTCTTCTA
TATCTACAAAAACTTTTTTTTTCTATCAACCTCGTTGATAAATTTTTTCTTTAACAATCGTTAATAATTA
ATTAATTGGAAAATAACCATTTTTTCTCTCTTTTATACACACATTCAAAAGAAAGAAAAAAAATATACCC
CAGCCTCGACTAGTGAATTCGCGGCCATCACAAGTTTGTACAAAAAAGCAGGCTGCTAGCATGCGTATGA
AACTGTACATGGAAGGTACCGTTGGCAACCATCACTTCAAATGCACCGCGGAAGGTGAGGGTAAACCGTA
CGAAGGCACCCAGACCCAGCGTATTAAAGTTGTTGAAGGTGGTCCGCTGCCGTTCGCGTTCGACATCCTG
GCGACCTGCTTCATGTATGGTTCTAAAACTTTTATCAACTACCCTCAGGGTATCCCGGACTTCTTCAAAC
AGTCTTTCCCAGAAGGTTTCACCTGGGAACGTGTTACCACCTACGAAGACGGCGGTGTTCTGACCGTTAC
CCAGGACACCTCTCTGCAGGACGGTTACCTGATCTACAACGTTAAACTGCGTGGTGTTAACTTCCCGTCT
AACGGCCCTGTTATGCAGAAAAAGACTCTGGGTTGGGAACCGACCACCGAGTACCTGGTCCCGGTTGACG
GTGGCCTGGAGGGTACATGTGATATGGCGCTGCGTCTGGTTGGTGGCGGTCACCTGAAGTGCAATCTGAA
AACCACGTATCGTTCCAAAAAACCAGCGAAAAACCTGAAGATGCCGGGTGAGCACCAGGTTGACCGTAAG
CTGGAGCGTATCAAAGAGGCGGACAACGAAACCTACGTTGAACAGCACGAAGTTGCGGTTGCGAGATCCG
GAGAGGGCAGAGGAAGTCTTCTAACATGCGGTGACGTGGAGGAGAATCCCGGCCCTGGGGATCCACCGGT
CGCCACCATGGTGAGCAAGGGCGAGGAGCTGTTCACCGGGGTGGTGCCCATCCTGGTCGAGCTGGACGGC
GACGTAAACGGCCACAAGTTCAGCGTGTCCGGCGAGGGCGAGGGCGATGCCACCTACGGCAAGCTGACCC
TGAAGTTCATCTGCACCACCGGCAAGCTGCCCGTGCCCTGGCCCACCCTCGTGACCACCCTGTCCTGGGG
CGTGCAGTGCTTCGCCCGCTACCCCGACCACATGAAGCAGCACGACTTCTTCAAGTCCGCCATGCCCGAA
GGCTACGTCCAGGAGCGCACCATCTTCTTCAAGGACGACGGCAACTACAAGACCCGCGCCGAGGTGAAGT
TCGAGGGCGACACCCTGGTGAACCGCATCGAGCTGAAGGGCATCGACTTCAAGGAGGACGGCAACATCCT
GGGGCACAAGCTGGAGTACAACTACTTTAGCGACAACGTCTATATCACCGCCGACAAGCAGAAGAACGGC
ATCAAGGCCAACTTCAAGATCCGCCACAACATCGAGGACGGCGGCGTGCAGCTCGCCGACCACTACCAGC
AGAACACCCCCATCGGCGACGGCCCCGTGCTGCTGCCCGACAACCACTACCTGAGCACCCAGTCCAAGCT
GAGCAAAGACCCCAACGAGAAGCGCGATCACATGGTCCTGCTGGAGTTCGTGACCGCCGCCGGGATCACT
CTCGGCATGGACGAGCTGTACAAGTAAAGCGGCCGCACCCAGCTTTCTTGTACAAAGTGGTGTAGTTAAT
TCATGATGGCCGCTGCAGGTCGACCTCGAGGGGGGGCCCGGTACCCAATTCGCCCTATAGTGAGTCGTAT
TACGCGCGGATCCAGCTTTGGACTTCTTCGCCAGAGGTTTGGTCAAGTCTCCAATCAAGGTTGTCGGCTT
GTCTACCTTGCCAGAAATTTACGAAAAGATGGAAAAGGGTCAAATCGTTGGTAGATACGTTGTTGACACT
TCTAAATAAGCGAATTTCTTATGATTTATGATTTTTATTATTAAATAAGTTATAAAAAAAATAAGTGTAT
ACAAATTTTAAAGTGACTCTTAGGTTTTAAAACGAAAATTCTTATTCTTGAGTAACTCTTTCCTGTAGGT
CAGGTTGCTTTCTCAGGTATAGCATGAGGTCGCTCTTATTGACCACACCTCTACCGGCATGCCAATTCAC
TGGCCGTCGTTTTACAACGTCGTGACTGGGAAAACCCTGGCGTTACCCAACTTAATCGCCTTGCAGCACA
TCCCCCTTTCGCCAGCTGGCGTAATAGCGAAGAGGCCCGCACCGATCGCCCTTCCCAACAGTTGCGCAGC
CTGAATGGCGAATGGCGCCTGATGCGGTATTTTCTCCTTACGCATCTGTGCGGTATTTCACACCGCATAA
TCGGATCGTACTTGTTACCCATCATTGAATTTTGAACATCCGAACCTGGGAGTTTTCCCTGAAACAGATA
GTATATTTGAACCTGTATAATAATATATAGTCTAGCGCTTTACGGAAGACAATGTATGTATTTCGGTTCC
TGGAGAAACTATTGCATCTATTGCATAGGTAATCTTGCACGTCGCATCCCCGGTTCATTTTCTGCGTTTC
CATCTTGCACTTCAATAGCATATCTTTGTTAACGAAGCATCTGTGCTTCATTTTGTAGAACAAAAATGCA
ACGCGAGAGCGCTAATTTTTCAAACAAAGAATCTGAGCTGCATTTTTACAGAACAGAAATGCAACGCGAA
AGCGCTATTTTACCAACGAAGAATCTGTGCTTCATTTTTGTAAAACAAAAATGCAACGCGAGAGCGCTAA
TTTTTCAAACAAAGAATCTGAGCTGCATTTTTACAGAACAGAAATGCAACGCGAGAGCGCTATTTTACCA
ACAAAGAATCTATACTTCTTTTTTGTTCTACAAAAATGCATCCCGAGAGCGCTATTTTTCTAACAAAGCA
TCTTAGATTACTTTTTTTCTCCTTTGTGCGCTCTATAATGCAGTCTCTTGATAACTTTTTGCACTGTAGG
TCCGTTAAGGTTAGAAGAAGGCTACTTTGGTGTCTATTTTCTCTTCCATAAAAAAAGCCTGACTCCACTT
CCCGCGTTTACTGATTACTAGCGAAGCTGCGGGTGCATTTTTTCAAGATAAAGGCATCCCCGATTATATT
CTATACCGATGTGGATTGCGCATACTTTGTGAACAGAAAGTGATAGCGTTGATGATTCTTCATTGGTCAG
AAAATTATGAACGGTTTCTTCTATTTTGTCTCTATATACTACGTATAGGAAATGTTTACATTTTCGTATT
GTTTTCGATTCACTCTATGAATAGTTCTTACTACAATTTTTTTGTCTAAAGAGTAATACTAGAGATAAAC
ATAAAAAATGTAGAGGTCGAGTTTAGATGCAAGTTCAAGGAGCGAAAGGTGGATGGGTAGGTTATATAGG
GATATAGCACAGAGATATATAGCAAAGAGATACTTTTGAGCAATGTTTGTGGAAGCGGTATTCGCAATAT
TTTAGTAGCTCGTTACAGTCCGGTGCGTTTTTGGTTTTTTGAAAGTGCGTCTTCAGAGCGCTTTTGGTTT
TCAAAAGCGCTCTGAAGTTCCTATACTTTCTAGCTAGAGAATAGGAACTTCGGAATAGGAACTTCAAAGC
GTTTCCGAAAACGAGCGCTTCCGAAAATGCAACGCGAGCTGCGCACATACAGCTCACTGTTCACGTCGCA
CCTATATCTGCGTGTTGCCTGTATATATATATACATGAGAAGAACGGCATAGTGCGTGTTTATGCTTAAA
TGCGTACTTATATGCGTCTATTTATGTAGGATGAAAGGTAGTCTAGTACCTCCTGTGATATTATCCCATT
CCATGCGGGGTATCGTATGCTTCCTTCAGCACTACCCTTTAGCTGTTCTATATGCTGCCACTCCTCAATT
GGATTAGTCTCATCCTTCAATGCTATCATTTCCTTTGATATTGGATCGATCCGATGATAAGCTGTCAAAC
ATGAGAATTGGGTAATAACTGATATAATTAAATTGAAGCTCTAATTTGTGAGTTTAGTATACATGCATTT
ACTTATAATACAGTTTTTTAGTTTTGCTGGCCGCATCTTCTCAAATATGCTTCCCAGCCTGCTTTTCTGT
AACGTTCACCCTCTACCTTAGCATCCCTTCCCTTTGCAAATAGTCCTCTTCCAACAATAATAATGTCAGA
TCCTGTAGAGACCACATCATCCACGGTTCTATACTGTTGACCCAATGCGTCTCCCTTGTCATCTAAACCC
ACACCGGGTGTCATAATCAACCAATCGTAACCTTCATCTCTTCCACCCATGTCTCTTTGAGCAATAAAGC
CGATAACAAAATCTTTGTCGCTCTTCGCAATGTCAACAGTACCCTTAGTATATTCTCCAGTAGATAGGGA
GCCCTTGCATGACAATTCTGCTAACATCAAAAGGCCTCTAGGTTCCTTTGTTACTTCTTCTGCCGCCTGC
TTCAAACCGCTAACAATACCTGGGCCCACCACACCGTGTGCATTCGTAATGTCTGCCCATTCTGCTATTC
TGTATACACCCGCAGAGTACTGCAATTTGACTGTATTACCAATGTCAGCAAATTTTCTGTCTTCGAAGAG
TAAAAAATTGTACTTGGCGGATAATGCCTTTAGCGGCTTAACTGTGCCCTCCATGGAAAAATCAGTCAAG
ATATCCACATGTGTTTTTAGTAAACAAATTTTGGGACCTAATGCTTCAACTAACTCCAGTAATTCCTTGG
TGGTACGAACATCCAATGAAGCACACAAGTTTGTTTGCTTTTCGTGCATGATATTAAATAGCTTGGCAGC
AACAGGACTAGGATGAGTAGCAGCACGTTCCTTATATGTAGCTTTCGACATGATTTATCTTCGTTTCCTG
CATGTTTTTGTTCTGTGCAGTTGGGTTAAGAATACTGGGCAATTTCATGTTTCTTCAACACTACATATGC
GTATATATACCAATCTAAGTCTGTGCTCCTTCCTTCGTTCTTCCTTCTGTTCGGAGATTACCGAATCAAA
AAAATTTCAAGGAAACCGAAATCAAAAAAAAGAATAAAAAAAAAATGATGAATTGAAAAGCTAATTCTTG
AAGACGAAAGGGCCTCGTGATACGCCTATTTTTATAGGTTAATGTCATGATAATAATGGTTTCTTAGACG
TCAGGTGGCACTTTTCGGGGAAATGTGCGCGGAACCCCTATTTGTTTATTTTTCTAAATACATTCAAATA
TGTATCCGCTCATGAGACAATAACCCTGATAAATGCTTCAATAATATTGAAAAAGGAAGAGTATGAGTAT
TCAACATTTCCGTGTCGCCCTTATTCCCTTTTTTGCGGCATTTTGCCTTCCTGTTTTTGCTCACCCAGAA
ACGCTGGTGAAAGTAAAAGATGCTGAAGATCAGTTGGGTGCACGAGTGGGTTACATCGAACTGGATCTCA
ACAGCGGTAAGATCCTTGAGAGTTTTCGCCCCGAAGAACGTTTTCCAATGATGAGCACTTTTAAAGTTCT
GCTATGTGGCGCGGTATTATCCCGTATTGACGCCGGGCAAGAGCAACTCGGTCGCCGCATACACTATTCT
CAGAATGACTTGGTTGAGTACTCACCAGTCACAGAAAAGCATCTTACGGATGGCATGACAGTAAGAGAAT
TATGCAGTGCTGCCATAACCATGAGTGATAACACTGCGGCCAACTTACTTCTGACAACGATCGGAGGACC
GAAGGAGCTAACCGCTTTTTTGCACAACATGGGGGATCATGTAACTCGCCTTGATCGTTGGGAACCGGAG
CTGAATGAAGCCATACCAAACGACGAGCGTGACACCACGATGCCTGTAGCAATGGCAACAACGTTGCGCA
AACTATTAACTGGCGAACTACTTACTCTAGCTTCCCGGCAACAATTAATAGACTGGATGGAGGCGGATAA
AGTTGCAGGACCACTTCTGCGCTCGGCCCTTCCGGCTGGCTGGTTTATTGCTGATAAATCTGGAGCCGGT
GAGCGTGGGTCTCGCGGTATCATTGCAGCACTGGGGCCAGATGGTAAGCCCTCCCGTATCGTAGTTATCT
ACACGACGGGGAGTCAGGCAACTATGGATGAACGAAATAGACAGATCGCTGAGATAGGTGCCTCACTGAT
TAAGCATTGGTAACTGTCAGACCAAGTTTACTCATATATACTTTAGATTGATTTAAAACTTCATTTTTAA
TTTAAAAGGATCTAGGTGAAGATCCTTTTTGATAATCTCATGACCAAAATCCCTTAACGTGAGTTTTCGT
TCCACTGAGCGTCAGACCCCGTAGAAAAGATCAAAGGATCTTCTTGAGATCCTTTTTTTCTGCGCGTAAT
CTGCTGCTTGCAAACAAAAAAACCACCGCTACCAGCGGTGGTTTGTTTGCCGGATCAAGAGCTACCAACT
CTTTTTCCGAAGGTAACTGGCTTCAGCAGAGCGCAGATACCAAATACTGTTCTTCTAGTGTAGCCGTAGT
TAGGCCACCACTTCAAGAACTCTGTAGCACCGCCTACATACCTCGCTCTGCTAATCCTGTTACCAGTGGC
TGCTGCCAGTGGCGATAAGTCGTGTCTTACCGGGTTGGACTCAAGACGATAGTTACCGGATAAGGCGCAG
CGGTCGGGCTGAACGGGGGGTTCGTGCACACAGCCCAGCTTGGAGCGAACGACCTACACCGAACTGAGAT
ACCTACAGCGTGAGCTATGAGAAAGCGCCACGCTTCCCGAAGGGAGAAAGGCGGACAGGTATCCGGTAAG
CGGCAGGGTCGGAACAGGAGAGCGCACGAGGGAGCTTCCAGGGGGAAACGCCTGGTATCTTTATAGTCCT
GTCGGGTTTCGCCACCTCTGACTTGAGCGTCGATTTTTGTGATGCTCGTCAGGGGGGCGGAGCCTATGGA
AAAACGCCAGCAACGCGGCCTTTTTACGGTTCCTGGCCTTTTGCTGGCCTTTTGCTCACATGTTCTTTCC
TGCGTTATCCCCTGATTCTGTGGATAACCGTATTACCGCCTTTGAGTGAGCTGATACCGCTCGCCGCAGC
CGAACGACCGAGCGCAGCGAGTCAGTGAGCGAGGAAGCGGAAGAGCGCCCAATACGCAAACCGCCTCTCC
CCGCGCGTTGGCCGATTCATTAATGCAGCTGGCACGACAGGTTTCCCGACTGGAAAGCGGGCAGTGAGCG
CAACGCAATTAATGTGAGTTAGCTCACTCATTAGGCACCCCAGGCTTTACACTTTATGCTTCCGGCTCGT
ATGTTGTGTGGAATTGTGAGCGGATAACAATTTCACACAGGAAACAGCTATGACCATGATTACGCCAAGC
TTACCGCATCAGGAAATTGTAAGCGTTAATATTTTGTTAAAATTCGCGTTAAATTTTTGTTAAATCAGCT
CATTTTTTAACCAATAGGCCGAAATCGGCAAAATCCCTTATAAATCAAAAGAATAGACCGAGATAGGGT
[37 nt withheld, positions 8050-8086]
AAAGAACGTGGACTCCAACGTCAAAGG
[49 nt withheld, positions 8114-8162]
T
[91 nt withheld, positions 8164-8254]
G
[124 nt withheld, positions 8256-8379]
CCATTCGC
