>Addgene plasmid #205506 | pDRF1-GW mKelly-T2A-mtq2 | depositor partial sequence | sequence record 399726 | pDRF1-GW mKelly-T2A-mtq2 sequence 1868 bps
AAACCATTTTTTTTCTCTCTTTTATACACACATTCAAAAGAAAGAAAAAAAATATACCCCAGCCTCGACT
AGTGAATTCGCGGCCATCACAAGTTTGTACAAAAAAGCAGGCTGCTAGCATGCGTATGAAACTGTACATG
GAAGGTACCGTTGGCAACCATCACTTCAAATGCACCGCGGAAGGTGAGGGTAAACCGTACGAAGGCACCC
AGACCCAGCGTATTAAAGTTGTTGAAGGTGGTCCGCTGCCGTTCGCGTTCGACATCCTGGCGACCTGCTT
CATGTATGGTTCTAAAACTTTTATCAACTACCCTCAGGGTATCCCGGACTTCTTCAAACAGTCTTTCCCA
GAAGGTTTCACCTGGGAACGTGTTACCACCTACGAAGACGGCGGTGTTCTGACCGTTACCCAGGACACCT
CTCTGCAGGACGGTTACCTGATCTACAACGTTAAACTGCGTGGTGTTAACTTCCCGTCTAACGGCCCTGT
TATGCAGAAAAAGACTCTGGGTTGGGAACCGACCACCGAGTACCTGGTCCCGGTTGACGGTGGCCTGGAG
GGTACATGTGATATGGCGCTGCGTCTGGTTGGTGGCGGTCACCTGAAGTGCAATCTGAAAACCACGTATC
GTTCCAAAAAACCAGCGAAAAACCTGAAGATGCCGGGTGAGCACCAGGTTGACCGTAAGCTGGAGCGTAT
CAAAGAGGCGGACAACGAAACCTACGTTGAACAGCACGAAGTTGCGGTTGCGAGATCCGGAGAGGGCAGA
GGAAGTCTTCTAACATGCGGTGACGTGGAGGAGAATCCCGGCCCTGGGGATCCACCGGTCGCCACCATGG
TGAGCAAGGGCGAGGAGCTGTTCACCGGGGTGGTGCCCATCCTGGTCGAGCTGGACGGCGACGTAAACGG
CCACAAGTTCAGCGTGTCCGGCGAGGGCGAGGGCGATGCCACCTACGGCAAGCTGACCCTGAAGTTCATC
TGCACCACCGGCAAGCTGCCCGTGCCCTGGCCCACCCTCGTGACCACCCTGTCCTGGGGCGTGCAGTGCT
TCGCCCGCTACCCCGACCACATGAAGCAGCACGACTTCTTCAAGTCCGCCATGCCCGAAGGCTACGTCCA
GGAGCGCACCATCTTCTTCAAGGACGACGGCAACTACAAGACCCGCGCCGAGGTGAAGTTCGAGGGCGAC
ACCCTGGTGAACCGCATCGAGCTGAAGGGCATCGACTTCAAGGAGGACGGCAACATCCTGGGGCACAAGC
TGGAGTACAACTACTTTAGCGACAACGTCTATATCACCGCCGACAAGCAGAAGAACGGCATCAAGGCCAA
CTTCAAGATCCGCCACAACATCGAGGACGGCGGCGTGCAGCTCGCCGACCACTACCAGCAGAACACCCCC
ATCGGCGACGGCCCCGTGCTGCTGCCCGACAACCACTACCTGAGCACCCAGTCCAAGCTGAGCAAAGACC
CCAACGAGAAGCGCGATCACATGGTCCTGCTGGAGTTCGTGACCGCCGCCGGGATCACTCTCGGCATGGA
CGAGCTGTACAAGTAAAGCGGCCGCACCCAGCTTTCTTGTACAAAGTGGTGTAGTTAATTCATGATGGCC
GCTGCAGGTCGACCTCGAGGGGGGGCCCGGTACCCAATTCGCCCTATAGTGAGTCGTATTACGCGCGGAT
CCAGCTTTGGACTTCTTCGCCAGAGGTTTGGTCAAGTCTCCAATCAAGGTTGTCGGCTTGTCTACCTTGC
CAGAAATTTACGAAAAGATGGAAAAGGGTCAAATCGTTGGTAGATACGTTGTTGACACTTCTAAATAAGC
GAATTTCTTATGATTTATGATTTTTATTATAAATAAGTTAAAAAAAAT
